Addgene plasmid #126834: Po_P12-Cd4-bio-His
Purpose: Expression of recombinant P. ovale protein in mammalian cells
Depositing lab: Gavin Wright. Depositing organization: Wellcome Sanger Institute. Publication: A panel of recombinant proteins from human-infective Plasmodium species for serological surveillance. Muller-Sienerth N, Shilts J, Kadir KA, Yman V, Homann MV, Asghar M, Ngasala B, Singh B, Farnert A, Wright GJ. Malar J. 2020 Jan 17;19(1):31. doi: 10.1186/s12936-020-3111-5. PubMed 31952523.
Backbone
  Vector backbone: pTT3
  Backbone manufacturer: Yves Durocher, NRC
  Backbone size w/o insert (bp): 6688
  Total vector size (bp): 7524
  Vector type: Mammalian Expression
Growth in bacteria
  Bacterial resistance: Ampicillin, 100 μg/mL
  Growth temperature: 37°C
  Growth strain: DH5alpha
  Copy number: High Copy
Gene/Insert
  Gene/Insert name: P12 (alt names: PocGH01_11044100; P12p)
  Species: Plasmodium ovale
  Insert size (bp): 836
  GenBank ID: SCP05136.1
  Promoter: CMV
  Tag / fusion protein: ratCd4(d3+4)-bio-6His (C terminal on backbone)
  Cloning method: Restriction Enzyme; 5′ cloning site NotI (not destroyed); 3′ cloning site AscI (not destroyed)
  Sequencing primers: 5′ CMV-F
Resource information
  A portion of this plasmid was derived from a plasmid made by: Insert was chemically synthesised.
Terms and licenses: Academic/Nonprofit Terms; Industry Terms: Not Available to Industry
How to cite: Po_P12-Cd4-bio-His was a gift from Gavin Wright (Addgene plasmid # 126834 ; http://n2t.net/addgene:126834 ; RRID:Addgene_126834)
