[The description below was written by a language model from this plasmid's Addgene catalogue record and pLannotate feature annotations shown in this document.]
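Description:
Po_P12-Cd4-bio-His is a 7.5 kb mammalian expression plasmid built on the pTT3 backbone for producing a recombinant, secreted form of the Plasmodium ovale P12 protein (also listed as P12p). It is maintained in E. coli through a high-copy ColE1/pUC-type origin and an ampicillin resistance gene (β-lactamase). The backbone also carries the Epstein-Barr virus oriP element, which supports episomal persistence in cells that supply EBNA1. No mammalian selection marker is annotated, consistent with transient expression. Short lac and tet promoter and bla fragments near the end of the sequence appear to be cloning remnants of the backbone.

Transcription is driven by the CMV immediate early enhancer and promoter, followed by an adenovirus-derived leader and splice region. The antisense match to adenoviral preterminal protein most likely reflects this leader sequence rather than an expressed gene. A chimeric intron fragment follows, and the transcript ends at a rabbit β-globin polyadenylation signal. The open reading frame starts with a fragment annotated as a mouse immunoglobulin heavy chain signal sequence, which directs the product into the secretory pathway. The chemically synthesised P12 insert of about 836 bp was cloned between retained NotI and AscI sites, and the annotation tool identified it only by homology to a P. berghei P12 paralogue. It is fused at its C terminus to rat Cd4 domains 3 and 4, then a biotinylation sequence and a 6×His tag; these last two elements are stated in the catalogue entry but not separately annotated. This tag arrangement typically allows nickel-affinity purification and capture of biotinylated protein on streptavidin. The plasmid belongs to a panel of antigens from human-infective Plasmodium species intended for serological surveillance.
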