Features (pLannotate 1.2.2; 19 found; start..end, strand, type, name):
      1..380     +  enhancer       CMV enhancer: human cytomegalovirus immediate early enhancer
    382..581     +  promoter       CMV promoter: human cytomegalovirus (CMV) immediate early promoter
    649..687     +  misc_feature   Ad SA (fragment): adenovirus major late transcript splice acceptor (Friedrich and Soriano, 1991)
    720..929     -  CDS            PTP (fragment): TERM_ADE02 - Experimental evidence at protein level: Swiss-Prot protein existence level 1. Protein covalently bound to the viral DNA that acts as a primer for viral genomic replication by DNA strand displacement. Assembles on the viral origin of replication in an initiation complex with viral polymerase, DBP, host NFIA and host POU2F1/OCT1. During initiation, the polymerase covalently couples the first dCTP with Ser- 580 of pTP. The terminal protein stimulates the template activity over 20 fold compared to protein-free templates. Neo-synthesized viral genomes are linked to two preterminal prot
    960..1049    +  intron         chimeric intron (fragment): chimera between introns from adenovirus and immunoglobulin heavy chain genes
   1068..1114    +  CDS            IgH signal sequence (fragment): signal sequence from the mouse immunoglobulin heavy chain variable region
   1197..2009    +  CDS            PF12P_PLABA (fragment): Protein inferred from homology: Swiss-Prot protein existence level 3. From Plasmodium berghei (strain Anka).
   2022..2591    +  CDS            Cd4 (fragment): CD4_RAT - Experimental evidence at protein level: Swiss-Prot protein existence level 1. Integral membrane glycoprotein that plays an essential role in the immune response and serves multiple functions in responses against both external and internal offenses. In T-cells, functions primarily as a coreceptor for MHC class II molecule:peptide complex. The antigens presented by class II peptides are derived from extracellular proteins while class I peptides are derived from cytosolic proteins. Interacts simultaneously with the T-cell receptor (TCR) and the MHC class II presented by antigen presenti
   2751..2806    +  polyA_signal   β-globin poly(A) signal: rabbit β-globin polyadenylation signal (Gil and Proudfoot, 1987)
   3320..5001    -  rep_origin     oriP (fragment): Epstein-Barr virus oriP replication origin (Yates et al., 2000)
   5128..5232    +  promoter       AmpR promoter: bla
   5233..6093    +  CDS            AmpR: β-lactamase; bla; confers resistance to ampicillin, carbenicillin, and related antibiotics
   6264..6852    +  rep_origin     ori: high-copy-number ColE1/pMB1/pBR322/pUC origin of replication
   7035..7127    +  CDS            lacI (fragment): lac repressor; lacI; The lac repressor binds to the lac operator to inhibit transcription in E. coli. This inhibition can be relieved by adding lactose or isopropyl-β-D-thiogalactopyranoside (IPTG).
   7140..7161    +  protein_bind   CAP binding site: CAP binding activates transcription in the presence of cAMP. E. coli catabolite activator protein
   7176..7206    +  promoter       lac promoter: promoter for the E. coli lac operon
   7214..7230    +  protein_bind   lac operator: The lac repressor binds to the lac operator to inhibit transcription in E. coli. This inhibition can be relieved by adding lactose or isopropyl-β-D-thiogalactopyranoside (IPTG). lac repressor encoded by lacI
   7300..7316    +  promoter       tet promoter (fragment): E. coli promoter for tetracycline efflux protein gene
   7326..7351    -  CDS            bla(M) (fragment): β-lactamase lacking the signal sequence; bla(M); allows cytosolic expression of β-lactamase
>Addgene plasmid #126834 | Po_P12-Cd4-bio-His | addgene full sequence | sequence record 245749 | Addgene NGS Result
GACATTGATTATTGACTAGTTATTAATAGTAATCAATTACGGGGTCATTAGTTCATAGCCCATATATGGA
GTTCCGCGTTACATAACTTACGGTAAATGGCCCGCCTGGCTGACCGCCCAACGACCCCCGCCCATTGACG
TCAATAATGACGTATGTTCCCATAGTAACGCCAATAGGGACTTTCCATTGACGTCAATGGGTGGAGTATT
TACGGTAAACTGCCCACTTGGCAGTACATCAAGTGTATCATATGCCAAGTCCGCCCCCTATTGACGTCAA
TGACGGTAAATGGCCCGCCTGGCATTATGCCCAGTACATGACCTTACGGGACTTTCCTACTTGGCAGTAC
ATCTACGTATTAGTCATCGCTATTACCATGGTGATGCGGTTTTGGCAGTACACCAATGGGCGTGGATAGC
GGTTTGACTCACGGGGATTTCCAAGTCTCCACCCCATTGACGTCAATGGGAGTTTGTTTTGGCACCAAAA
TCAACGGGACTTTCCAAAATGTCGTAATAACCCCGCCCCGTTGACGCAAATGGGCGGTAGGCGTGTACGG
TGGGAGGTCTATATAAGCAGAGCTCGTTTAGTGAACCGTCAGATCCTCACTCTCTTCCGCATCGCTGTCT
GCGAGGGCCAGCTGTTGGGCTCGCGGTTGAGGACAAACTCTTCGCGGTCTTTCCAGTACTCTTGGATCGG
AAACCCGTCGGCCTCCGAACGGTACTCCGCCACCGAGGGACCTGAGCGAGTCCGCATCGACCGGATCGGA
AAACCTCTCGAGAAAGGCGTCTAACCAGTCACAGTCGCAAGGTAGGCTGAGCACCGTGGCGGGCGGCAGC
GGGTGGCGGTCGGGGTTGTTTCTGGCGGAGGTGCTGCTGATGATGTAATTAAAGTAGGCGGTCTTGAGAC
GGCGGATGGTCGAGGTGAGGTGTGGCAGGCTTGAGATCCAGCTGTTGGGGTGAGTACTCCCTCTCAAAAG
CGGGCATTACTTCTGCGCTAAGATTGTCAGTTTCCAAAAACGAGGAGGATTTGATATTCACCTGGCCCGA
TCTGGCCATACACTTGAGTGACAATGACATCCACTTTGCCTTTCTCTCCACAGGTGTCCACTCCCAGGTC
CAAGTTTGCCACCATGGAGTTTCAGACCCAGGTACTCATGTCCCTGCTGCTCTGCATGTCTGGTGCGGCC
GCCGAGTGTGATTTCACAAGAGGCAGCCTGGACGTGTCCCGCAGCGGCAACAACAAGGTGGCCCTGTTCG
AGAGAGAGGAAGAGGCCTACGACAGCAACGTGAAGCACTGCGTGAAGTTCACCAAGGGCCTGGAAATCAT
GACCTTCATCTGCCCCAAGCGGAGCATCCACTACGAGGCCATCGAGATCCGGCCCACCGACTGCTTCGTG
AAAGTGCGCGTGAACGGCATCGAGGAACGGCTGAACGATTTCATGAAGGGCGTGATCTTCGAGAGCAGAG
AGAACGACCTGAGCAACATCCGGAAGGTGTTCATCCCTCCCACCATCTACGAGGATATCGTGTTCGAGTG
CACCTGTGACAACAGCCTGACCTTCGGCGACAACCAGATCGGCACCCGGGGCATCATGCGGGTGCACCTG
AAGAAAAACCTGGTGTTCGGCTGCGACTTCGACTACGACGTGATGAACAGCCGGAAGCGGAGCGCCTTCG
TGTCCTTCTACGAGAAGAACGAGATCAAGCCCGGCGAAGAGATCGTGTGCAACGTCAAGATCACCAAGAA
AGAGGTGTACCTGGGCCTGATCTGCCCCGAGGGCTACAAGATGTACCCTCTGACCTGCTTCGAGAACGTG
CTGCACGAGAAAGAAGTCGTGAAGATCAACGAGCTGGTGCAGCATGACGTGAAGCTGCACATGGACGTGC
ACAAGCAGATCAGCTTCGCCACCTTCACCCTGAACAAGAATGAGAACCCCAACAGCTTCAGCTGCCACTG
TGTGAAGGACGGCGACCACGCCAGCATCCTGCAGGCCAACTTCGCCTACGCCAACTACGAGAGCGCCTCT
GGCGCGCCGTCGACCTCCATCACGGCCTATAAGAGTGAGGGGGAGTCAGCGGAGTTCTCCTTCCCACTCA
ACCTTGGAGAGGAAAGCCTGCAGGGAGAGTTGAGATGGAAGGCAGAGAAGGCTCCTTCTTCCCAGTCCTG
GATCACCTTCTCCCTAAAGAACCAAAAGGTGTCTGTGCAGAAGTCTACTAGCAACCCCAAGTTCCAGCTG
TCCGAAACGCTCCCACTCACCCTTCAGATACCCCAGGTCTCCCTTCAGTTTGCTGGTTCTGGCAACCTGA
CCCTGACTCTGGACAGAGGGATACTGTATCAGGAAGTGAACCTGGTGGTGATGAAAGTGACTCAGCCCGA
CAGCAACACTTTGACCTGTGAGGTGATGGGACCCACCTCACCCAAGATGAGACTGATCTTGAAGCAGGAG
AATCAGGAGGCCAGGGTCTCCAGGCAGGAGAAAGTGATTCAAGTGCAGGCCCCTGAAGCAGGGGTGTGGC
AATGTCTACTGAGTGAAGGTGAAGAGGTCAAGATGGACTCCAAGATCCAGGTTTTATCCAAAGGGTTGAA
TTCCGGCAGCCTGCACCACATCCTGGACGCCCAGAAGATGCTGTGGAACCACAGGGACAGGAACCTGCCT
CCTCTGGCCCCTCTGGGCCCCCACCACCATCACCACCATTGAGTCTAGACACGTGATTAATTAAGGATCC
CCCGACCTCGACCTCTGGCTAATAAAGGAAATTTATTTTCATTGCAATAGTGTGTTGGAATTTTTTGTGT
CTCTCACTCGGAAGGACATATGGGAGGGCAAATCATTTGGTCGAGATCCCTCGGAGATCTCTAGCTAGAG
GATCGATCCCCGCCCCGGACGAACTAAACCTGACTACGACATCTCTGCCCCTTCTTCGCGGGGCAGTGCA
TGTAATCCCTTCAGTTGGTTGGTACAACTTGCCAACTGGGCCCTGTTCCACATGTGACACGGGGGGGGAC
CAAACACAAAGGGGTTCTCTGACTGTAGTTGACATCCTTATAAATGGATGTGCACATTTGCCAACACTGA
GTGGCTTTCATCCTGGAGCAGACTTTGCAGTCTGTGGACTGCAACACAACATTGCCTTTATGTGTAACTC
TTGGCTGAAGCTCTTACACCAATGCTGGGGGACATGTACCTCCCAGGGGCCCAGGAAGACTACGGGAGGC
TACACCAACGTCAATCAGAGGGGCCTGTGTAGCTACCGATAAGCGGACCCTCAAGAGGGCATTAGCAATA
GTGTTTATAAGGCCCCCTTGTTAACCCTAAACGGGTAGCATATGCTTCCCGGGTAGTAGTATATACTATC
CAGACTAACCCTAATTCAATAGCATATGTTACCCAACGGGAAGCATATGCTATCGAATTAGGGTTAGTAA
AAGGGTCCTAAGGAACAGCGATATCTCCCACCCCATGAGCTGTCACGGTTTTATTTACATGGGGTCAGGA
TTCCACGAGGGTAGTGAACCATTTTAGTCACAAGGGCAGTGGCTGAAGATCAAGGAGCGGGCAGTGAACT
CTCCTGAATCTTCGCCTGCTTCTTCATTCTCCTTCGTTTAGCTAATAGAATAACTGCTGAGTTGTGAACA
GTAAGGTGTATGTGAGGTGCTCGAAAACAAGGTTTCAGGTGACGCCCCCAGAATAAAATTTGGACGGGGG
GTTCAGTGGTGGCATTGTGCTATGACACCAATATAACCCTCACAAACCCCTTGGGCAATAAATACTAGTG
TAGGAATGAAACATTCTGAATATCTTTAACAATAGAAATCCATGGGGTGGGGACAAGCCGTAAAGACTGG
ATGTCCATCTCACACGAATTTATGGCTATGGGCAACACATAATCCTAGTGCAATATGATACTGGGGTTAT
TAAGATGTGTCCCAGGCAGGGACCAAGACAGGTGAACCATGTTGTTACACTCTATTTGTAACAAGGGGAA
AGAGAGTGGACGCCGACAGCAGCGGACTCCACTGGTTGTCTCTAACACCCCCGAAAATTAAACGGGGCTC
CACGCCAATGGGGCCCATAAACAAAGACAAGTGGCCACTCTTTTTTTTGAAATTGTGGAGTGGGGGCACG
CGTCAGCCCCCACACGCCGCCCTGCGGTTTTGGACTGTAAAATAAGGGTGTAATAACTTGGCTGATTGTA
ACCCCGCTAACCACTGCGGTCAAACCACTTGCCCACAAAACCACTAATGGCACCCCGGGGAATACCTGCA
TAAGTAGGTGGGCGGGCCAAGATAGGGGCGCGATTGCTGCGATCTGGAGGACAAATTACACACACTTGCG
CCTGAGCGCCAAGCACAGGGTTGTTGGTCCTCATATTCACGAGGTCGCTGAGAGCACGGTGGGCTAATGT
TGCCATGGGTAGCATATACTACCCAAATATCTGGATAGCATATGCTATCCTAATCTATATCTGGGTAGCA
TAGGCTATCCTAATCTATATCTGGGTAGCATATGCTATCCTAATCTATATCTGGGTAGTATATGCTATCC
TAATTTATATCTGGGTAGCATAGGCTATCCTAATCTATATCTGGGTAGCATATGCTATCCTAATCTATAT
CTGGGTAGTATATGCTATCCTAATCTGTATCCGGGTAGCATATGCTATCCTAATAGAGATTAGGGTAGTA
TATGCTATCCTAATTTATATCTGGGTAGCATATACTACCCAAATATCTGGATAGCATATGCTATCCTAAT
CTATATCTGGGTAGCATATGCTATCCTAATCTATATCTGGGTAGCATAGGCTATCCTAATCTATATCTGG
GTAGCATATGCTATCCTAATCTATATCTGGGTAGTATATGCTATCCTAATTTATATCTGGGTAGCATAGG
CTATCCTAATCTATATCTGGGTAGCATATGCTATCCTAATCTATATCTGGGTAGTATATGCTATCCTAAT
CTGTATCCGGGTAGCATATGCTATCCTCATGATAAGCTGTCAAACATGAGAATTTTCTTGAAGACGAAAG
GGCCTCGTGATACGCCTATTTTTATAGGTTAATGTCATGATAATAATGGTTTCTTAGACGTCAGGTGGCA
CTTTTCGGGGAAATGTGCGCGGAACCCCTATTTGTTTATTTTTCTAAATACATTCAAATATGTATCCGCT
CATGAGACAATAACCCTGATAAATGCTTCAATAATATTGAAAAAGGAAGAGTATGAGTATTCAACATTTC
CGTGTCGCCCTTATTCCCTTTTTTGCGGCATTTTGCCTTCCTGTTTTTGCTCACCCAGAAACGCTGGTGA
AAGTAAAAGATGCTGAAGATCAGTTGGGTGCACGAGTGGGTTACATCGAACTGGATCTCAACAGCGGTAA
GATCCTTGAGAGTTTTCGCCCCGAAGAACGTTTTCCAATGATGAGCACTTTTAAAGTTCTGCTATGTGGC
GCGGTATTATCCCGTGTTGACGCCGGGCAAGAGCAACTCGGTCGCCGCATACACTATTCTCAGAATGACT
TGGTTGAGTACTCACCAGTCACAGAAAAGCATCTTACGGATGGCATGACAGTAAGAGAATTATGCAGTGC
TGCCATAACCATGAGTGATAACACTGCGGCCAACTTACTTCTGACAACGATCGGAGGACCGAAGGAGCTA
ACCGCTTTTTTGCACAACATGGGGGATCATGTAACTCGCCTTGATCGTTGGGAACCGGAGCTGAATGAAG
CCATACCAAACGACGAGCGTGACACCACGATGCCTGCAGCAATGGCAACAACGTTGCGCAAACTATTAAC
TGGCGAACTACTTACTCTAGCTTCCCGGCAACAATTAATAGACTGGATGGAGGCGGATAAAGTTGCAGGA
CCACTTCTGCGCTCGGCCCTTCCGGCTGGCTGGTTTATTGCTGATAAATCTGGAGCCGGTGAGCGTGGGT
CTCGCGGTATCATTGCAGCACTGGGGCCAGATGGTAAGCCCTCCCGTATCGTAGTTATCTACACGACGGG
GAGTCAGGCAACTATGGATGAACGAAATAGACAGATCGCTGAGATAGGTGCCTCACTGATTAAGCATTGG
TAACTGTCAGACCAAGTTTACTCATATATACTTTAGATTGATTTAAAACTTCATTTTTAATTTAAAAGGA
TCTAGGTGAAGATCCTTTTTGATAATCTCATGACCAAAATCCCTTAACGTGAGTTTTCGTTCCACTGAGC
GTCAGACCCCGTAGAAAAGATCAAAGGATCTTCTTGAGATCCTTTTTTTCTGCGCGTAATCTGCTGCTTG
CAAACAAAAAAACCACCGCTACCAGCGGTGGTTTGTTTGCCGGATCAAGAGCTACCAACTCTTTTTCCGA
AGGTAACTGGCTTCAGCAGAGCGCAGATACCAAATACTGTTCTTCTAGTGTAGCCGTAGTTAGGCCACCA
CTTCAAGAACTCTGTAGCACCGCCTACATACCTCGCTCTGCTAATCCTGTTACCAGTGGCTGCTGCCAGT
GGCGATAAGTCGTGTCTTACCGGGTTGGACTCAAGACGATAGTTACCGGATAAGGCGCAGCGGTCGGGCT
GAACGGGGGGTTCGTGCACACAGCCCAGCTTGGAGCGAACGACCTACACCGAACTGAGATACCTACAGCG
TGAGCTATGAGAAAGCGCCACGCTTCCCGAAGGGAGAAAGGCGGACAGGTATCCGGTAAGCGGCAGGGTC
GGAACAGGAGAGCGCACGAGGGAGCTTCCAGGGGGAAACGCCTGGTATCTTTATAGTCCTGTCGGGTTTC
GCCACCTCTGACTTGAGCGTCGATTTTTGTGATGCTCGTCAGGGGGGCGGAGCCTATGGAAAAACGCCAG
CAACGCGGCCTTTTTACGGTTCCTGGCCTTTTGCTGGCCTTTTGCTCACATGTTCTTTCCTGCGTTATCC
CCTGATTCTGTGGATAACCGTATTACCGCCTTTGAGTGAGCTGATACCGCTCGCCGCAGCCGAACGACCG
AGCGCAGCGAGTCAGTGAGCGAGGAAGCGGAAGAGCGCCCAATACGCAAACCGCCTCTCCCCGCGCGTTG
GCCGATTCATTAATGCAGCTGGCACGACAGGTTTCCCGACTGGAAAGCGGGCAGTGAGCGCAACGCAATT
AATGTGAGTTAGCTCACTCATTAGGCACCCCAGGCTTTACACTTTATGCTTCCGGCTCGTATGTTGTGTG
GAATTGTGAGCGGATAACAATTTCACACAGGAAACAGCTATGACCATGATTACGCCAAGCTCTAGCTAGA
GGTCGACCAATTCTCATGTTTGACAGCTTATCATCGCAGATCCGGGCAACGTTGTTGCCATTGCTGCAGG
CGCAGAACTGGTAGGTATGGAAGATCTATACATTGAATCAATATTGGCAATTAGCCATATTAGTCATTGG
TTATATAGCATAAATCAATATTGGCTATTGGCCATTGCATACGTTGTATCTATATCATAATATGTACATT
TATATTGGCTCATGTCCAATATGACCGCCATGTT
